Addgene plasmid #25130: PP-ROP2A
Purpose: Bacterial expression for structure determination; may not be full ORF
Depositing lab: Cheryl Arrowsmith. Depositing organization: University of Toronto.
Backbone
  Vector backbone: pET15-MHL
  Backbone manufacturer: SGC
  Backbone size w/o insert (bp): 7737
  Vector type: Bacterial Expression
Growth in bacteria
  Bacterial resistance: Ampicillin, 100 μg/mL
  Growth temperature: 37°C
  Growth strain: DH5alpha
  Copy number: Low Copy
Gene/Insert
  Gene/Insert name: 33.m01398:C43601 (alt names: PDB: 3DZO; rhoptry pseudokinase ROP2A)
  Species: Toxoplasma gondii
  Insert size (bp): 1140
  Tag / fusion protein: His (N terminal on insert)
  Cloning method: Restriction Enzyme
  Sequencing primers: 5′ T7; 3′ T7-term
Terms and licenses: Academic/Nonprofit Terms; Industry Terms: Not Available to Industry
Depositor comments: PDB: 3DZO. http://www.thesgc.org/structures/3DZO/ .
How to cite: PP-ROP2A was a gift from Cheryl Arrowsmith (Addgene plasmid # 25130 ; http://n2t.net/addgene:25130 ; RRID:Addgene_25130)
