[The description below was written by a language model from this plasmid's Addgene catalogue record.]
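Description:
PP-ROP2A is a bacterial expression plasmid built on the pET15-MHL backbone, a structural genomics vector of the pET family (listed at about 7.7 kb without insert). It carries ampicillin resistance for selection in E. coli and is recorded as a low-copy plasmid propagated in a standard cloning strain. The record gives no feature table, so the origin of replication and the promoter are not explicitly stated. However, the listed sequencing primers (T7 forward and T7 terminator reverse) are consistent with the usual pET arrangement, in which the insert sits between a T7 promoter and T7 terminator and is expressed in a host that supplies T7 RNA polymerase.

The insert is a roughly 1.1 kb fragment from Toxoplasma gondii encoding the rhoptry pseudokinase ROP2A (gene model 33.m01398). ROP2A belongs to a family of kinase-like proteins associated with the parasite's rhoptry secretory organelles. It was introduced by restriction enzyme cloning and is fused to an N-terminal His tag, which allows the recombinant protein to be purified by immobilised metal affinity chromatography.

The stated purpose is protein production for structure determination, and the record warns that the insert may not be the full open reading frame. This suggests a truncated construct chosen for crystallisation rather than the complete coding sequence. The depositor links the clone to a deposited protein structure of ROP2A. The plasmid is therefore mainly useful for producing this domain for structural, biophysical or biochemical work, not for studies that need the full-length native protein.
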