>Addgene plasmid #25130 | PP-ROP2A | depositor partial sequence | sequence record 11604 | Author sequence
TTTCGCGGAACGGACCCAGGCGACGTGGTAATTGAAGAATTATTCAACCGCATCCCGCAGGCGAATGTCC
GCACCACGTCAGAGTATATGCAGTCCGCTGCCGACTCGCTGGTTAGCACCTCTTTATGGAACACGGGGCA
ACCTTTTCGGGTGGAAAGTGAGCTGGGAGAACGCCCGCGGACCCTGGTCCGCGGCACTGTTCTGGGTCAG
GAAGATCCATACGCATATTTAGAGGCGACAGATCAAGAAACCGGGGAATCATTCGAGGTGCATGTACCGT
ACTTTACGGAACGGCCTCCATCCAATGCTATTAAGCAGATGAAAGAGGAGGTATTACGTCTGCGCTTACT
GCGTGGAATCAAAAACCAGAAGCAAGCCAAAGTTCACTTACGCTTTATTTTTCCGTTCGACTTAGTGAAA
GATCCTCAGAAGAAAAAAATGATCCGGGTACGTCTGGACGAACGCGATATGTGGGTTCTGAGCCGTTTTT
TTTTATATCCGCGCATGCAATCGAATCTGCAGACCTTCGGCGAAGTTCTGCTGTCTCATAGTTCAACTCA
CAAGAGCTTAGTCCATCACGCACGTCTGCAGCTGACATTACAAGTTATTCGTCTGTTAGCGTCCTTACAT
CATTACGGTCTGGTGCACACGTATCTGCGCCCAGTAGATATCGTCTTAGACCAGCGTGGGGGCGTTTTTC
TGACCGGTTTCGAACATCTGGTGCGCGATGGTGCGAGTGCCGTATCTCCGATTGGCCGTGGTTTTGCACC
TCCGGAGACTACAGCGGAACGGATGCTGCCATTCGGGCAACACCATCCGACGTTAATGACCTTTGCCTTC
GACACTTGGACGCTGGGCCTGGCAATCTATTGGATTTGGTGCGCGGATTTACCTAACACCGACGATGCTG
CCCTGGGTGGAAGTGAATGGATTTTTCGCAGCTGTAAAAATATCCCGCAGCCAGTCCGTGCGCTGTTAGA
GGGCTTCCTGCGCTACCCGAAAGAAGATCGCTTACTGCCTCTGCAGGCTATGGAGACACCAGAATATGAA
CAACTGCGGACCGAGCTGTCAGCAGCCTTACCGCTGTACCAGACTGACGGTGAACCGACACGCGAGGGGG
GAGCGCCTCCATCCGGCACG
