>Addgene plasmid #25130 | PP-ROP2A | addgene partial sequence | sequence record 31207 | 25130 with T7
GGAATTCCCTCTGAATATTTTGTTTACTTTAAGAAGGAGATATACCATGCATCATCATCATCATCACAGC
AGCGGCAGAGAAAACTTGTATTTCCAGGGCTTTCGCGGAACGGACCCAGGCGACGTGGTAATTGAAGAAT
TATTCAACCGCATCCCGCAGGCGAATGTCCGCACCACGTCAGAGTATATGCAGTCCGCTGCCGACTCGCT
GGTTAGCACCTCTTTATGGAACACGGGGCAACCTTTTCGGGTGGAAAGTGAGCTGGGAGAACGCCCGCGG
ACCCTGGTCCGCGGCACTGTTCTGGGTCAGGAAGATCCATACGCATATTTAGAGGCGACAGATCAAGAAA
CCGGGGAATCATTCGAGGTGCATGTACCGTACTTTACGGAACGGCCTCCATCCAATGCTATTAAGCAGAT
GAAAGAGGAGGTATTACGTCTGCGCTTACTGCGTGGAATCAAAAACCAGAAGCAAGCCAAAGTTCACTTA
CGCTTTATTTTTCCGTTCGACTTAGTGAAAGATCCTCAGAAGAAAAAAATGATCCGGGTACGTCTGGACG
AACGCGATATGTGGGTTCTGAGCCGTTTTTTTTTATATCCGCGCATGCAATCGAATCTGCAGACCTTCGG
CGAAGTTCTGCTGTCTCATAGTTCAACTCACAAGAGCTTAGTCCATCACGCACGTCTGCAGCTGACATTA
CAAGTTATTCGTCTGTTAGCGTCCTTACATCATTACGGTCTGGTGCACACGTATCTGCGCCCAGTAGATA
TCGTCTTAGACCAGCGTGGGGGCGTTTTTCTGACCGGTTTCGAACATCTGGTGCGCGATGGTGCGAGTGC
CGTATCTCCGATTGGCCGTGGTTTTGCACCTCCGGAGACTACAGCGGAACGGATGCTGCCATTCGGGCAA
CACCATCCGACG
